Addgene plasmid #120733: GGE176
Purpose: Part of GoldenGate Yarrowia lipolytica toolkit for assembling an expression plasmid for Y. lipolytic yeast. Auxotrophy marker for selection after transformation in Y. lipolytica (Marker_Lys5)
Depositing lab: Tristan Rossignol. Depositing organization: INRAE Jouy-en-Josas. Publication: A modular Golden Gate toolkit for Yarrowia lipolytica synthetic biology. Larroude M, Park YK, Soudier P, Kubiak M, Nicaud JM, Rossignol T. Microb Biotechnol. 2019 May 31. doi: 10.1111/1751-7915.13427. PubMed 31148366.
Backbone
  Vector backbone: pCR4Blunt-TOPO
  Vector type: Cloning/assembly plasmid
Growth in bacteria
  Bacterial resistance: Kanamycin, 50 μg/mL
  Growth temperature: 37°C
  Growth strain: DH5alpha
  Copy number: High Copy
Gene/Insert
  Gene/Insert name: Marker_Lys5
  Insert size (bp): 2306
  Cloning method: TOPO Cloning
Terms and licenses: Academic/Nonprofit Terms; Industry Terms: Not Available to Industry
How to cite: GGE176 was a gift from Tristan Rossignol (Addgene plasmid # 120733 ; http://n2t.net/addgene:120733 ; RRID:Addgene_120733)
