[The description below was written by a language model from this plasmid's Addgene catalogue record and pLannotate feature annotations shown in this document.]
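Description:
GGE176 is a donor (part) plasmid from a modular Golden Gate toolkit for the oleaginous yeast Yarrowia lipolytica. It supplies the Lys5 auxotrophic marker module, which is combined with other toolkit parts to build an expression plasmid. The roughly 2.3 kb Marker_Lys5 insert was placed by TOPO cloning into a vector recorded as pCR4Blunt-TOPO, giving a sequenced construct of about 5.8 kb. The plasmid is maintained in E. coli at high copy through a ColE1/pUC-type origin and is selected with kanamycin via the Tn5-derived NeoR/KanR gene. The annotation also finds a BleoR (Sh ble) coding sequence downstream of an AmpR promoter fragment, although only kanamycin is listed as the selection.

The insert itself was not recognised by the annotation software. It corresponds to the unannotated stretch between the SP6 and T7 promoters, which flank the cloning site. This site lies within a lac promoter/operator–lacZα–ccdB arrangement, the usual TOPO positive-selection design in which insertion disrupts expression of the lethal CcdB fusion. A single loxP site is annotated near the T7-proximal end of the insert region. This hints at a design for Cre-mediated marker excision, but the record does not say so and only one site was detected. The promoter and terminator driving the marker, and the type IIS restriction sites and overhangs that release it, are also not stated.

After assembly into a destination vector and transformation, the module is meant to allow selection of Y. lipolytica transformants by complementing an auxotrophy, presumably lysine auxotrophy in a lys5-deficient host, given the marker's name.
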