Features (pLannotate 1.2.2; 15 found; start..end, strand, type, name):
      2..94      +  CDS            lacI (fragment): lac repressor; lacI; The lac repressor binds to the lac operator to inhibit transcription in E. coli. This inhibition can be relieved by adding lactose or isopropyl-β-D-thiogalactopyranoside (IPTG).
    107..128     +  protein_bind   CAP binding site: CAP binding activates transcription in the presence of cAMP. E. coli catabolite activator protein
    143..173     +  promoter       lac promoter: promoter for the E. coli lac operon
    181..197     +  protein_bind   lac operator: The lac repressor binds to the lac operator to inhibit transcription in E. coli. This inhibition can be relieved by adding lactose or isopropyl-β-D-thiogalactopyranoside (IPTG). lac repressor encoded by lacI
    239..257     +  promoter       SP6 promoter: promoter for bacteriophage SP6 RNA polymerase
   2597..2630    -  protein_bind   loxP: Cre-mediated recombination occurs in the 8-bp core sequence (GCATACAT). Cre recombinase
   2731..2749    -  promoter       T7 promoter: promoter for bacteriophage T7 RNA polymerase
   2752..2899    +  CDS            lacZα (fragment): LacZα fragment of β-galactosidase; lacZ fragment
   2909..3212    +  CDS            ccdB (fragment): CcdB, a bacterial toxin that poisons DNA gyrase; ccdB; Plasmids containing the ccdB gene cannot be propagated in standard E. coli strains.
   3260..3529    +  CDS            tnpA (fragment): TN5P_ECOLX - Also known as tnp. Experimental evidence at protein level: Swiss-Prot protein existence level 1. Mediates transposition of transposon Tn5 by a 'cut and paste' mechanism. First, the monomeric transposase binds the 19 bp inverted DNA repeats flanking the transposon. Then, dimerization of the DNA- bound transposase creates a synaptic DNA complex. After nicking of the first DNA strand, excision of the transposon proceeds through a series of intermediates. The transposase then mediates the insertion of the transposon at a new site by strand transfer. The activity of the wild- type tran
   3561..4355    +  CDS            NeoR/KanR: aminoglycoside phosphotransferase from Tn5; aph(3')-II (or nptII); confers resistance to neomycin, kanamycin, and G418 (Geneticin®)
   4376..4426    -  misc_feature   bom (fragment): basis of mobility region from pBR322
   4453..4541    +  promoter       AmpR promoter (fragment): bla
   4561..4935    +  CDS            BleoR: antibiotic-binding protein; Sh ble from Streptoalloteichus hindustanus; confers resistance to bleomycin, phleomycin, and Zeocin™
   5073..5661    +  rep_origin     ori: high-copy-number ColE1/pMB1/pBR322/pUC origin of replication
>Addgene plasmid #120733 | GGE176 | addgene full sequence | sequence record 259143 | Addgene NGS Result
AGCGCCCAATACGCAAACCGCCTCTCCCCGCGCGTTGGCCGATTCATTAATGCAGCTGGCACGACAGGTT
TCCCGACTGGAAAGCGGGCAGTGAGCGCAACGCAATTAATGTGAGTTAGCTCACTCATTAGGCACCCCAG
GCTTTACACTTTATGCTTCCGGCTCGTATGTTGTGTGGAATTGTGAGCGGATAACAATTTCACACAGGAA
ACAGCTATGACCATGATTACGCCAAGCTATTTAGGTGACACTATAGAATACTCAAGCTATGCATCAAGCT
TGGTACCGAGCTCGGATCCACTAGTAACGGCCGCCAGTGTGCTGGAATTCGCCCTTGGTCTCTCCGTTAG
GATATCCCGGATCCGTGGGAATCGATCTAGGGATAACAGGGTAATTATCGCTTCGGATAACTCCTGCTAT
ACGAAGTTATACGAATTCCGGCAAATAAGCAGACTTGAAGACACCTGGTGGGTGTGCCATTACCATTACC
ATACCGTCGCTACATAGGTTTTATTCATCCACTGCTTCCAATAGTGTATATTACATGCTGTTCAATTATA
TGTATCTATCTACATTGCAGAGGCATGAACCGTGCTCCTACAGTACGGATGATGTTCCACTCTTCAGAGC
GGACTCAGTTGATGCAGACCGTGTGTTGTGAGGACTTGGCCTCCAGCTGTGTACGACGTCGCGCAAGTCT
GGCTGAGTATGTGTGTGTGTGTGTGTGTGTGTGTGTGTGTGTGTGTGCACGTGTGTTTATGTGCTGCCGA
TAGGTTCAAATTCTAGACGTGCAAATTAGACCGGGTTGGAATGAGGCTGCATGGCCACAGCCGGTCCAAA
AGGCAACGCTCTGCTCATCAACTCCTCCACCGTTAAATTTCTCAGTCGCACCTGCTCCACCTCATTCACA
CCCTCCTTGTGTGTCGCCAGAGCGATCACATGATTGTTGTTGAGCATGAAAATCTCGTGGTGCCATCTGT
CCTGTGCGACTCCATCAATCCACAGCTGCGCAGAGTTGCTCCAGCCTCTCTGGACAGCCACGGCGCCCAC
AACGTCGGTTCCGGTCTTGTCCTTGGCCGCGTCCATCAGTCTGGCCGTGTCCAGGTTTCTGAACTCTAGC
TTGGCAAGGTCCATGTTGAGCCCCATGCCAATGGCCTTGGAATACGACTCCTTGAGTGCCCACCGCAAGA
AGAACTCGCCATTGCCGGTGCTGTCGCTGGTGACCTGAGAGTACTCGAACGGCGAGAAAATCTGTGAAAA
GCCCTCCATCCAGTTCATAGTCCAGTTTGAGGGAGGAACAGTCGAGGTGATATCCACTCCAATCTGCTTG
CCATCAGGACGAACAGCCACAACCACCAGCTCGCTGTGGTGACTGATGTTGTAGTCGAACGGCGAGTTGG
CCACAAATGACTTGCCCTGCGGAGTCTTCGAAATGACAATGTCCGTCCACTTCTTGCCTGTCAGAACGGT
GGCAATATACCGCTGGAGCAGCTGAGAGCCGAGAGCCATCTTCGCATCGCTTCTGTACCGAAAACGCGAA
ATGTCGAGCTGAGATTCGACAGGAAGCAGTCGCATGGCCTGGTTGAAGTCGTTCTGGGAGTTCCAGATGG
GCCGCACGTCCAGCAGAAACAAATAGACGGATTGCTTGGAGTTTTGCCAATCAAAAAGCTGTGTTAGTAT
TGAAGGCTGAAGGTGTGTGGACGTACATCAGGAACAAAACTCCGAGGAGAGCAGGAGAAACGCAGAGCAC
AACCCCCATCGCCACAGAATATTGGCCATGTCGTCGCTACAAGTCTGGCAGTCACCATCGTTATGTGAAA
AGTGTACTTTGGCACACGAGGTGAACATTTATGTCCTTGATGAAAACGAAAAATGCAAAATCAAAACCAA
AAAAACACCAACCACGCATGCAAACAACAACGATGGTAAGACAGATGTTGGCAGTTGGAGAGAAAAACAA
AAAAAAAAACAGACAAAGCTCGGTGCGTGTGAAAGACACACTGTGGAAGTGGGGGCGAGGGGCGGATTGA
AATTGTAAGGCCAACCCTGGGGAGAGATATCACAAAAAATATCACACGCACGCGTTGGGGTGGGGGGGTA
AACTTCAGCTGTAAGACAGAAAAACCCTGAGTCATCTGCCCATACCCATTTACACCTTCATGGCGCAATT
GGGTGGCAAGAACCGTTCCAACACCCAGAGCAATGCGTGTGTGTATGTGAGTCTGGCAATGAGGCGGTCG
CAAAAACAAGCCAAGGCACTAAAAAAAACACCCCCTTCAAGTCCACTTGCACTTACATGTGCAACTTCCG
CACTTCCACCTGCACTGTACTAGACAACCGCACTACTAATCACGCTACTAGGCCGCCACCATAAAAAAAT
CACTTGGTTAGCGGAAGCAGTCCCAGTTAATTAGTAGTAGCAGCATAAGTAGCTGAGCCAGTAGTTGCAG
AAGTGGCTCCTTATGGCTGTGCATCGGTCGATTCACGTACACTTGCTCGTATCATCAATGCACGTTCCTG
TAATAGGCCGCTCGTATCAGACAGGCGTCCGTGGCGATCCTTGTGTCAATACTCACATTTCCACCCGGAA
TTCAGAATAACTTCGTATGATGTATGCTATACGAAGTTATGTAGGGATAACAGGGTAATACCTAGAGACC
AAGGGCGAATTCTGCAGATATCCATCACACTGGCGGCCGCTCGAGCATGCATCTAGAGGGCCCAATTCGC
CCTATAGTGAGTCGTATTACAATTCACTGGCCGTCGTTTTACAACGTCGTGACTGGGAAAACCCTGGCGT
TACCCAACTTAATCGCCTTGCAGCACATCCCCCTTTCGCCAGCTGGCGTAATAGCGAAGAGGCCCGCACC
GATCGCCCTTCCCAACAGTTGCGCAGCCTATACGTACGGCAGTTTAAGGTTTACACCTATAAAAGAGAGA
GCCGTTATCGTCTGTTTGTGGATGTACAGAGTGATATTATTGACACGCCGGGGCGACGGATGGTGATCCC
CCTGGCCAGTGCACGTCTGCTGTCAGATAAAGTCTCCCGTGAACTTTACCCGGTGGTGCATATCGGGGAT
GAAAGCTGGCGCATGATGACCACCGATATGGCCAGTGTGCCGGTCTCCGTTATCGGGGAAGAAGTGGCTG
ATCTCAGCCACCGCGAAAATGACATCAAAAACGCCATTAACCTGATGTTCTGGGGAATATAAATGTCAGG
CATGAGATTATCAAAAAGGATCTTCACCTAGATCCTTTTCACGTAGAAAGCCAGTCCGCAGAAACGGTGC
TGACCCCGGATGAATGTCAGCTACTGGGCTATCTGGACAAGGGAAAACGCAAGCGCAAAGAGAAAGCAGG
TAGCTTGCAGTGGGCTTACATGGCGATAGCTAGACTGGGCGGTTTTATGGACAGCAAGCGAACCGGAATT
GCCAGCTGGGGCGCCCTCTGGTAAGGTTGGGAAGCCCTGCAAAGTAAACTGGATGGCTTTCTTGCCGCCA
AGGATCTGATGGCGCAGGGGATCAAGCTCTGATCAAGAGACAGGATGAGGATCGTTTCGCATGATTGAAC
AAGATGGATTGCACGCAGGTTCTCCGGCCGCTTGGGTGGAGAGGCTATTCGGCTATGACTGGGCACAACA
GACAATCGGCTGCTCTGATGCCGCCGTGTTCCGGCTGTCAGCGCAGGGGCGCCCGGTTCTTTTTGTCAAG
ACCGACCTGTCCGGTGCCCTGAATGAACTGCAAGACGAGGCAGCGCGGCTATCGTGGCTGGCCACGACGG
GCGTTCCTTGCGCAGCTGTGCTCGACGTTGTCACTGAAGCGGGAAGGGACTGGCTGCTATTGGGCGAAGT
GCCGGGGCAGGATCTCCTGTCATCTCACCTTGCTCCTGCCGAGAAAGTATCCATCATGGCTGATGCAATG
CGGCGGCTGCATACGCTTGATCCGGCTACCTGCCCATTCGACCACCAAGCGAAACATCGCATCGAGCGAG
CACGTACTCGGATGGAAGCCGGTCTTGTCGATCAGGATGATCTGGACGAAGAGCATCAGGGGCTCGCGCC
AGCCGAACTGTTCGCCAGGCTCAAGGCGAGCATGCCCGACGGCGAGGATCTCGTCGTGACCCATGGCGAT
GCCTGCTTGCCGAATATCATGGTGGAAAATGGCCGCTTTTCTGGATTCATCGACTGTGGCCGGCTGGGTG
TGGCGGACCGCTATCAGGACATAGCGTTGGCTACCCGTGATATTGCTGAAGAGCTTGGCGGCGAATGGGC
TGACCGCTTCCTCGTGCTTTACGGTATCGCCGCTCCCGATTCGCAGCGCATCGCCTTCTATCGCCTTCTT
GACGAGTTCTTCTGAATTATTAACGCTTACAATTTCCTGATGCGGTATTTTCTCCTTACGCATCTGTGCG
GTATTTCACACCGCATCAGGTGGCACTTTTCGGGGAAATGTGCGCGGAACCCCTATTTGTTTATTTTTCT
AAATACATTCAAATATGTATCCGCTCATGAGACAATAACCCTGATAAATGCTTCAATAATAGCACGTGAG
GAGGGCCACCATGGCCAAGTTGACCAGTGCCGTTCCGGTGCTCACCGCGCGCGACGTCGCCGGAGCGGTC
GAGTTCTGGACCGACCGGCTCGGGTTCTCCCGGGACTTCGTGGAGGACGACTTCGCCGGTGTGGTCCGGG
ACGACGTGACCCTGTTCATCAGCGCGGTCCAGGACCAGGTGGTGCCGGACAACACCCTGGCCTGGGTGTG
GGTGCGCGGCCTGGACGAGCTGTACGCCGAGTGGTCGGAGGTCGTGTCCACGAACTTCCGGGACGCCTCC
GGGCCGGCCATGACCGAGATCGGCGAGCAGCCGTGGGGGCGGGAGTTCGCCCTGCGCGACCCGGCCGGCA
ACTGCGTGCACTTCGTGGCCGAGGAGCAGGACTGACACGTGCTAAAACTTCATTTTTAATTTAAAAGGAT
CTAGGTGAAGATCCTTTTTGATAATCTCATGACCAAAATCCCTTAACGTGAGTTTTCGTTCCACTGAGCG
TCAGACCCCGTAGAAAAGATCAAAGGATCTTCTTGAGATCCTTTTTTTCTGCGCGTAATCTGCTGCTTGC
AAACAAAAAAACCACCGCTACCAGCGGTGGTTTGTTTGCCGGATCAAGAGCTACCAACTCTTTTTCCGAA
GGTAACTGGCTTCAGCAGAGCGCAGATACCAAATACTGTTCTTCTAGTGTAGCCGTAGTTAGGCCACCAC
TTCAAGAACTCTGTAGCACCGCCTACATACCTCGCTCTGCTAATCCTGTTACCAGTGGCTGCTGCCAGTG
GCGATAAGTCGTGTCTTACCGGGTTGGACTCAAGACGATAGTTACCGGATAAGGCGCAGCGGTCGGGCTG
AACGGGGGGTTCGTGCACACAGCCCAGCTTGGAGCGAACGACCTACACCGAACTGAGATACCTACAGCGT
GAGCTATGAGAAAGCGCCACGCTTCCCGAAGGGAGAAAGGCGGACAGGTATCCGGTAAGCGGCAGGGTCG
GAACAGGAGAGCGCACGAGGGAGCTTCCAGGGGGAAACGCCTGGTATCTTTATAGTCCTGTCGGGTTTCG
CCACCTCTGACTTGAGCGTCGATTTTTGTGATGCTCGTCAGGGGGGCGGAGCCTATGGAAAAACGCCAGC
AACGCGGCCTTTTTACGGTTCCTGGCCTTTTGCTGGCCTTTTGCTCACATGTTCTTTCCTGCGTTATCCC
CTGATTCTGTGGATAACCGTATTACCGCCTTTGAGTGAGCTGATACCGCTCGCCGCAGCCGAACGACCGA
GCGCAGCGAGTCAGTGAGCGAGGAAGCGGAAG
